Addgene plasmid #75811: STKLD1 gRNA (BRDN0001147552)
Purpose: 3rd generation lentiviral gRNA plasmid targeting human STKLD1
Depositing lab: John Doench & David Root. Depositing organization: Broad Institute. Publication: Optimized sgRNA design to maximize activity and minimize off-target effects of CRISPR-Cas9. Doench JG, Fusi N, Sullender M, Hegde M, Vaimberg EW, Donovan KF, Smith I, Tothova Z, Wilen C, Orchard R, Virgin HW, Listgarten J, Root DE. Nat Biotechnol. 2016 Jan 18. doi: 10.1038/nbt.3437. PubMed 26780180.
Backbone
  Vector backbone: lentiGuide-Puro
  Backbone manufacturer: Zhang Lab (Addgene plasmid # 52963)
  Vector type: Mammalian Expression, Lentiviral, CRISPR
  Selectable markers: Puromycin
Growth in bacteria
  Bacterial resistance: Ampicillin, 100 μg/mL
  Growth temperature: 37°C
  Growth strain: DH5alpha
  Copy number: High Copy
Gene/Insert
  Gene/Insert name: STKLD1 (alt names: STKLD1; NM_153710.4)
  gRNA/shRNA sequence: CATGCTGTTAGAAGGCAACG
  Species: H. sapiens (human)
  Entrez Gene: C9orf96 (a.k.a. Sk521, SgK071, MGC43306, RP11-244N20.8)
  Promoter: hU6
  Cloning method: Unknown
  Sequencing primers: 5′ U6-F; 3′ pS2-R
Terms and licenses: Academic/Nonprofit Terms; Industry Terms: Not Available to Industry
Depositor comments: The gRNA was designed to target the following Genbank reference sequence(s): NM_153710.4. Note that this plasmid does NOT contain Cas9. It should be used in conjunction with lentiCas9-Blast (Addgene #52962) or otherwise with cell lines already expressing Cas9. Browse the full kinome gRNA library at http://www.addgene.org/pooled-library/broadgpp-human-kinome/ or visit http://www.broadinstitute.org/rnai/public/ for detailed protocols and information.
How to cite: STKLD1 gRNA (BRDN0001147552) was a gift from John Doench & David Root (Addgene plasmid # 75811 ; http://n2t.net/addgene:75811 ; RRID:Addgene_75811)
