[The description below was written by a language model from this plasmid's Addgene catalogue record and the feature table of its GenBank file.]
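Description:
STKLD1 gRNA (BRDN0001147552) is a third-generation lentiviral CRISPR guide plasmid built on the lentiGuide-Puro backbone, an 8.3 kb circular construct carrying a single guide RNA against human STKLD1 (also recorded as C9orf96/SgK071), designed against the NM_153710.4 transcript. It is one clone from a human kinome-directed gRNA collection. In bacteria it is maintained through a high-copy ColE1/pUC-type origin with ampicillin selection from the bla gene. An f1 origin, an SV40 origin and poly(A) signal, and lac/T7/T3 promoter remnants are also present as backbone elements.

The viral transfer cassette begins with an RSV promoter fused to a truncated HIV-1 5' LTR, which makes genomic RNA production Tat-independent. It is followed by the Psi packaging signal and the RRE for Rev-dependent nuclear export, and ends in a U3-deleted, self-inactivating 3' LTR. Within this unit a human U6 RNA polymerase III promoter drives the STKLD1-specific spacer joined to the Streptococcus pyogenes Cas9 gRNA scaffold. A cPPT/CTS element, which aids nuclear import of the provirus, lies just downstream of the scaffold. A separate EF-1-alpha promoter with its intron A then expresses puromycin N-acetyltransferase, so that transduced mammalian cells can be selected with puromycin, and a WPRE downstream enhances transcript stability and expression.

The plasmid does not encode Cas9, so it is intended for use with a separate Cas9 lentiviral vector or in cell lines that already express Cas9. In that setting it directs Cas9 cleavage to the STKLD1 locus for gene knockout studies.
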