LOCUS       Exported 8323 bp ds-DNA circular SYN 13-MAY-2021
DEFINITION  3rd generation lentiviral gRNA plasmid targeting human STKLD1.
ACCESSION   .
VERSION     .
KEYWORDS    STKLD1 gRNA (BRDN0001147552)
SOURCE      synthetic DNA construct
  ORGANISM  synthetic DNA construct
REFERENCE   1 (bases 1 to 8323)
  AUTHORS   Doench JG, Fusi N, Sullender M, Hegde M, Vaimberg EW, Donovan KF,
            Smith I, Tothova Z, Wilen C, Orchard R, Virgin HW, Listgarten J,
            Root DE
  TITLE     Optimized sgRNA design to maximize activity and minimize off-target
            effects of CRISPR-Cas9.
  JOURNAL   Nat Biotechnol. 2016 Jan 18. doi: 10.1038/nbt.3437.
  PUBMED    26780180
REFERENCE   2 (bases 1 to 8323)
  AUTHORS   .
  TITLE     Direct Submission
  JOURNAL   Exported May 13, 2021 from SnapGene Server 1.1.58
            http://www.snapgene.com
FEATURES             Location/Qualifiers
     source          1..8323
                     /organism="synthetic DNA construct"
                     /mol_type="other DNA"
     promoter        87..1265
                     /label=EF-1-alpha promoter
                     /note="strong constitutive promoter for human elongation
                     factor EF-1-alpha"
     intron          318..1256
                     /label=EF-1-alpha intron A
                     /note="intron upstream of the start codon of human
                     EF-1-alpha"
     primer_bind     1213..1233
                     /label=EF1a-F
                     /note="Human elongation factor-1a promoter, forward primer"
     CDS             1278..1877
                     /codon_start=1
                     /gene="pac from Streptomyces alboniger"
                     /product="puromycin N-acetyltransferase"
                     /label=PuroR
                     /note="confers resistance to puromycin"
                     /translation="MTEYKPTVRLATRDDVPRAVRTLAAAFADYPATRHTVDPDRHIER
                     VTELQELFLTRVGLDIGKVWVADDGAAVAVWTTPESVEAGAVFAEIGPRMAELSGSRLA
                     AQQQMEGLLAPHRPKEPAWFLATVGVSPDHQGKGLGSAVVLPGVEAAERAGVPAFLETS
                     APRNLPFYERLGFTVTADVEVPEGPRTWCMTRKPGA"
     primer_bind     complement(1278..1297)
                     /label=Puro-R
                     /note="Puromycin resistance gene, reverse primer. Also
                     called puro-variant-R"
     primer_bind     1774..1794
                     /label=Puro-F
                     /note="Puromycin resistance gene, forward primer"
     misc_feature    1893..2481
                     /label=WPRE
                     /note="woodchuck hepatitis virus posttranscriptional
                     regulatory element"
     primer_bind     complement(1946..1966)
                     /label=WPRE-R
                     /note="WPRE, reverse primer"
     CDS             complement(2364..2375)
                     /codon_start=1
                     /product="Factor Xa recognition and cleavage site"
                     /label=Factor Xa site
                     /translation="IEGR"
     LTR             2553..2786
                     /label=3' LTR (Delta-U3)
                     /note="self-inactivating 3' long terminal repeat (LTR) from
                     HIV-1"
     polyA_signal    2864..2985
                     /label=SV40 poly(A) signal
                     /note="SV40 polyadenylation signal"
     primer_bind     complement(2901..2920)
                     /label=SV40pA-R
                     /note="SV40 polyA, reverse primer"
     primer_bind     2955..2974
                     /label=EBV-rev
                     /note="SV40 polyA terminator, reverse primer"
     rep_origin      3025..3160
                     /label=SV40 ori
                     /note="SV40 origin of replication"
     primer_bind     3087..3106
                     /label=SV40pro-F
                     /note="SV40 promoter/origin, forward primer"
     primer_bind     complement(3180..3199)
                     /label=T7
                     /note="T7 promoter, forward primer"
     promoter        complement(3181..3199)
                     /label=T7 promoter
                     /note="promoter for bacteriophage T7 RNA polymerase"
     primer_bind     complement(3209..3226)
                     /label=M13 Forward
                     /note="In lacZ gene. Also called M13-F20 or M13 (-21)
                     Forward"
     primer_bind     complement(3209..3225)
                     /label=M13 fwd
                     /note="common sequencing primer, one of multiple similar
                     variants"
     primer_bind     complement(3218..3240)
                     /label=M13/pUC Forward
                     /note="In lacZ gene"
     rep_origin      3367..3822
                     /direction=RIGHT
                     /label=f1 ori
                     /note="f1 bacteriophage origin of replication; arrow
                     indicates direction of (+) strand synthesis"
     primer_bind     complement(3454..3473)
                     /label=F1ori-R
                     /note="F1 origin, reverse primer"
     primer_bind     3664..3685
                     /label=F1ori-F
                     /note="F1 origin, forward primer"
     promoter        3848..3952
                     /gene="bla"
                     /label=AmpR promoter
     CDS             3953..4813
                     /codon_start=1
                     /gene="bla"
                     /product="beta-lactamase"
                     /label=AmpR
                     /note="confers resistance to ampicillin, carbenicillin, and
                     related antibiotics"
                     /translation="MSIQHFRVALIPFFAAFCLPVFAHPETLVKVKDAEDQLGARVGYI
                     ELDLNSGKILESFRPEERFPMMSTFKVLLCGAVLSRIDAGQEQLGRRIHYSQNDLVEYS
                     PVTEKHLTDGMTVRELCSAAITMSDNTAANLLLTTIGGPKELTAFLHNMGDHVTRLDRW
                     EPELNEAIPNDERDTTMPVAMATTLRKLLTGELLTLASRQQLIDWMEADKVAGPLLRSA
                     LPAGWFIADKSGAGERGSRGIIAALGPDGKPSRIVVIYTTGSQATMDERNRQIAEIGAS
                     LIKHW"
     primer_bind     complement(4171..4190)
                     /label=Amp-R
                     /note="Ampicillin resistance gene, reverse primer"
     rep_origin      4984..5572
                     /direction=RIGHT
                     /label=ori
                     /note="high-copy-number ColE1/pMB1/pBR322/pUC origin of
                     replication"
     primer_bind     5473..5492
                     /label=pBR322ori-F
                     /note="pBR322 origin, forward primer"
     primer_bind     5726..5743
                     /label=L4440
                     /note="L4440 vector, forward primer"
     protein_bind    5860..5881
                     /label=CAP binding site
                     /bound_moiety="E. coli catabolite activator protein"
                     /note="CAP binding activates transcription in the presence
                     of cAMP."
     promoter        5896..5926
                     /label=lac promoter
                     /note="promoter for the E. coli lac operon"
     protein_bind    5934..5950
                     /label=lac operator
                     /bound_moiety="lac repressor encoded by lacI"
                     /note="The lac repressor binds to the lac operator to
                     inhibit transcription in E. coli. This inhibition can be
                     relieved by adding lactose or
                     isopropyl-beta-D-thiogalactopyranoside (IPTG)."
     primer_bind     5939..5961
                     /label=M13/pUC Reverse
                     /note="In lacZ gene"
     primer_bind     5958..5974
                     /label=M13 rev
                     /note="common sequencing primer, one of multiple similar
                     variants"
     primer_bind     5958..5974
                     /label=M13 Reverse
                     /note="In lacZ gene. Also called M13-rev"
     primer_bind     5993..6013
                     /label=T3
                     /note="T3 promoter, forward primer"
     promoter        5995..6013
                     /label=T3 promoter
                     /note="promoter for bacteriophage T3 RNA polymerase"
     promoter        6041..6267
                     /label=RSV promoter
                     /note="Rous sarcoma virus enhancer/promoter"
     LTR             6268..6448
                     /label=5' LTR (truncated)
                     /note="truncated 5' long terminal repeat (LTR) from HIV-1"
     misc_feature    6495..6620
                     /label=HIV-1 Psi
                     /note="packaging signal of human immunodeficiency virus
                     type 1"
     misc_feature    7113..7346
                     /label=RRE
                     /note="The Rev response element (RRE) of HIV-1 allows for
                     Rev-dependent mRNA export from the nucleus to the
                     cytoplasm."
     CDS             7531..7575
                     /codon_start=1
                     /product="antigenic peptide corresponding to amino acids
                     655 to 669 of the HIV envelope protein gp41 (Lutje Hulsik
                     et al., 2013)"
                     /label=gp41 peptide
                     /note="recognized by the 2H10 single-chain llama nanobody"
                     /translation="KNEQELLELDKWASL"
     promoter        7753..7993
                     /label=U6 promoter
                     /note="RNA polymerase III promoter for human U6 snRNA"
     primer_bind     7753..7773
                     /label=hU6-F
                     /note="Human U6 promoter, forward primer"
     primer_bind     7924..7943
                     /label=LKO.1 5'
                     /note="Human U6 promoter, forward primer"
     misc_RNA        8023..8098
                     /label=gRNA scaffold
                     /note="guide RNA scaffold for the Streptococcus pyogenes
                     CRISPR/Cas9 system"
     misc_feature    8154..8271
                     /label=cPPT/CTS
                     /note="central polypurine tract and central termination
                     sequence of HIV-1"
ORIGIN
        1 cccgggtgca aagatggata aagttttaaa cagagaggaa tctttgcagc taatggacct
       61 tctaggtctt gaaaggagtg ggaattggct ccggtgcccg tcagtgggca gagcgcacat
      121 cgcccacagt ccccgagaag ttggggggag gggtcggcaa ttgatccggt gcctagagaa
      181 ggtggcgcgg ggtaaactgg gaaagtgatg tcgtgtactg gctccgcctt tttcccgagg
      241 gtgggggaga accgtatata agtgcagtag tcgccgtgaa cgttcttttt cgcaacgggt
      301 ttgccgccag aacacaggta agtgccgtgt gtggttcccg cgggcctggc ctctttacgg
      361 gttatggccc ttgcgtgcct tgaattactt ccacctggct gcagtacgtg attcttgatc
      421 ccgagcttcg ggttggaagt gggtgggaga gttcgaggcc ttgcgcttaa ggagcccctt
      481 cgcctcgtgc ttgagttgag gcctggcctg ggcgctgggg ccgccgcgtg cgaatctggt
      541 ggcaccttcg cgcctgtctc gctgctttcg ataagtctct agccatttaa aatttttgat
      601 gacctgctgc gacgcttttt ttctggcaag atagtcttgt aaatgcgggc caagatctgc
      661 acactggtat ttcggttttt ggggccgcgg gcggcgacgg ggcccgtgcg tcccagcgca
      721 catgttcggc gaggcggggc ctgcgagcgc ggccaccgag aatcggacgg gggtagtctc
      781 aagctggccg gcctgctctg gtgcctggcc tcgcgccgcc gtgtatcgcc ccgccctggg
      841 cggcaaggct ggcccggtcg gcaccagttg cgtgagcgga aagatggccg cttcccggcc
      901 ctgctgcagg gagctcaaaa tggaggacgc ggcgctcggg agagcgggcg ggtgagtcac
      961 ccacacaaag gaaaagggcc tttccgtcct cagccgtcgc ttcatgtgac tccacggagt
     1021 accgggcgcc gtccaggcac ctcgattagt tctcgagctt ttggagtacg tcgtctttag
     1081 gttgggggga ggggttttat gcgatggagt ttccccacac tgagtgggtg gagactgaag
     1141 ttaggccagc ttggcacttg atgtaattct ccttggaatt tgcccttttt gagtttggat
     1201 cttggttcat tctcaagcct cagacagtgg ttcaaagttt ttttcttcca tttcaggtgt
     1261 cgtgacgtac ggccaccatg accgagtaca agcccacggt gcgcctcgcc acccgcgacg
     1321 acgtccccag ggccgtacgc accctcgccg ccgcgttcgc cgactacccc gccacgcgcc
     1381 acaccgtcga tccggaccgc cacatcgagc gggtcaccga gctgcaagaa ctcttcctca
     1441 cgcgcgtcgg gctcgacatc ggcaaggtgt gggtcgcgga cgacggcgcc gccgtggcgg
     1501 tctggaccac gccggagagc gtcgaagcgg gggcggtgtt cgccgagatc ggcccgcgca
     1561 tggccgagtt gagcggttcc cggctggccg cgcagcaaca gatggaaggc ctcctggcgc
     1621 cgcaccggcc caaggagccc gcgtggttcc tggccaccgt cggagtctcg cccgaccacc
     1681 agggcaaggg tctgggcagc gccgtcgtgc tccccggagt ggaggcggcc gagcgcgccg
     1741 gggtgcccgc cttcctggag acctccgcgc cccgcaacct ccccttctac gagcggctcg
     1801 gcttcaccgt caccgccgac gtcgaggtgc ccgaaggacc gcgcacctgg tgcatgaccc
     1861 gcaagcccgg tgcctgaacg cgttaagtcg acaatcaacc tctggattac aaaatttgtg
     1921 aaagattgac tggtattctt aactatgttg ctccttttac gctatgtgga tacgctgctt
     1981 taatgccttt gtatcatgct attgcttccc gtatggcttt cattttctcc tccttgtata
     2041 aatcctggtt gctgtctctt tatgaggagt tgtggcccgt tgtcaggcaa cgtggcgtgg
     2101 tgtgcactgt gtttgctgac gcaaccccca ctggttgggg cattgccacc acctgtcagc
     2161 tcctttccgg gactttcgct ttccccctcc ctattgccac ggcggaactc atcgccgcct
     2221 gccttgcccg ctgctggaca ggggctcggc tgttgggcac tgacaattcc gtggtgttgt
     2281 cggggaaatc atcgtccttt ccttggctgc tcgcctgtgt tgccacctgg attctgcgcg
     2341 ggacgtcctt ctgctacgtc ccttcggccc tcaatccagc ggaccttcct tcccgcggcc
     2401 tgctgccggc tctgcggcct cttccgcgtc ttcgccttcg ccctcagacg agtcggatct
     2461 ccctttgggc cgcctccccg cgtcgacttt aagaccaatg acttacaagg cagctgtaga
     2521 tcttagccac tttttaaaag aaaagggggg actggaaggg ctaattcact cccaacgaag
     2581 acaagatctg ctttttgctt gtactgggtc tctctggtta gaccagatct gagcctggga
     2641 gctctctggc taactaggga acccactgct taagcctcaa taaagcttgc cttgagtgct
     2701 tcaagtagtg tgtgcccgtc tgttgtgtga ctctggtaac tagagatccc tcagaccctt
     2761 ttagtcagtg tggaaaatct ctagcagtac gtatagtagt tcatgtcatc ttattattca
     2821 gtatttataa cttgcaaaga aatgaatatc agagagtgag aggaacttgt ttattgcagc
     2881 ttataatggt tacaaataaa gcaatagcat cacaaatttc acaaataaag catttttttc
     2941 actgcattct agttgtggtt tgtccaaact catcaatgta tcttatcatg tctggctcta
     3001 gctatcccgc ccctaactcc gcccatcccg cccctaactc cgcccagttc cgcccattct
     3061 ccgccccatg gctgactaat tttttttatt tatgcagagg ccgaggccgc ctcggcctct
     3121 gagctattcc agaagtagtg aggaggcttt tttggaggcc tagggacgta cccaattcgc
     3181 cctatagtga gtcgtattac gcgcgctcac tggccgtcgt tttacaacgt cgtgactggg
     3241 aaaaccctgg cgttacccaa cttaatcgcc ttgcagcaca tccccctttc gccagctggc
     3301 gtaatagcga agaggcccgc accgatcgcc cttcccaaca gttgcgcagc ctgaatggcg
     3361 aatgggnnnn nnnnnnnnnn nnnnnnnnnn nnnnnnnnnn nnnnnnnnnn nnnnnnnnnn
     3421 nnnnnnnnnn nnnnnnnnnn nnnnnnnnnn nnnnnnnnnn nnnnnnnnnn nnnnnnnnnn
     3481 nnnnnnnnnn cnnnnnnnnn nnnnnnnnnn nnnnnnnnnn nnnnnnnnnn nnnnnnnnnn
     3541 nnnnnnnnnn nnnnnnnnnn nnnnnnnnnn nnnnnnnnnn nnannnnnnn nnnnnnnnnn
     3601 nnnnnnnnnn nnnnnnnnnn nnnnnnnnnn nncctttgac gttggagtcc acgttcttta
     3661 atagtggact cttgttccaa actggaacaa cactcaaccc tatctcggtc tattcttttg
     3721 atttataagg gattttgccg atttcggcct attggttaaa aaatgagctg atttaacaaa
     3781 aatttaacgc gaattttaac aaaatattaa cgcttacaat ttaggtggca cttttcgggg
     3841 aaatgtgcgc ggaaccccta tttgtttatt tttctaaata cattcaaata tgtatccgct
     3901 catgagacaa taaccctgat aaatgcttca ataatattga aaaaggaaga gtatgagtat
     3961 tcaacatttc cgtgtcgccc ttattccctt ttttgcggca ttttgccttc ctgtttttgc
     4021 tcacccagaa acgctggtga aagtaaaaga tgctgaagat cagttgggtg cacgagtggg
     4081 ttacatcgaa ctggatctca acagcggtaa gatccttgag agttttcgcc ccgaagaacg
     4141 ttttccaatg atgagcactt ttaaagttct gctatgtggc gcggtattat cccgtattga
     4201 cgccgggcaa gagcaactcg gtcgccgcat acactattct cagaatgact tggttgagta
     4261 ctcaccagtc acagaaaagc atcttacgga tggcatgaca gtaagagaat tatgcagtgc
     4321 tgccataacc atgagtgata acactgcggc caacttactt ctgacaacga tcggaggacc
     4381 gaaggagcta accgcttttt tgcacaacat gggggatcat gtaactcgcc ttgatcgttg
     4441 ggaaccggag ctgaatgaag ccataccaaa cgacgagcgt gacaccacga tgcctgtagc
     4501 aatggcaaca acgttgcgca aactattaac tggcgaacta cttactctag cttcccggca
     4561 acaattaata gactggatgg aggcggataa agttgcagga ccacttctgc gctcggccct
     4621 tccggctggc tggtttattg ctgataaatc tggagccggt gagcgtgggt ctcgcggtat
     4681 cattgcagca ctggggccag atggtaagcc ctcccgtatc gtagttatct acacgacggg
     4741 gagtcaggca actatggatg aacgaaatag acagatcgct gagataggtg cctcactgat
     4801 taagcattgg taactgtcag accaagttta ctcatatata ctttagattg atttaaaact
     4861 tcatttttaa tttaaaagga tctaggtgaa gatccttttt gataatctca tgaccaaaat
     4921 cccttaacgt gagttttcgt tccactgagc gtcagacccc gtagaaaaga tcaaaggatc
     4981 ttcttgagat cctttttttc tgcgcgtaat ctgctgcttg caaacaaaaa aaccaccgct
     5041 accagcggtg gtttgtttgc cggatcaaga gctaccaact ctttttccga aggtaactgg
     5101 cttcagcaga gcgcagatac caaatactgt tcttctagtg tagccgtagt taggccacca
     5161 cttcaagaac tctgtagcac cgcctacata cctcgctctg ctaatcctgt taccagtggc
     5221 tgctgccagt ggcgataagt cgtgtcttac cgggttggac tcaagacgat agttaccgga
     5281 taaggcgcag cggtcgggct gaacgggggg ttcgtgcaca cagcccagct tggagcgaac
     5341 gacctacacc gaactgagat acctacagcg tgagctatga gaaagcgcca cgcttcccga
     5401 agggagaaag gcggacaggt atccggtaag cggcagggtc ggaacaggag agcgcacgag
     5461 ggagcttcca gggggaaacg cctggtatct ttatagtcct gtcgggtttc gccacctctg
     5521 acttgagcgt cgatttttgt gatgctcgtc aggggggcgg agcctatgga aaaacgccag
     5581 caacgcggcc tttttacggt tcctggcctt ttgctggcct tttgctcaca tgttctttcc
     5641 tgcgttatcc cctgattctg tggataaccg tattaccgcc tttgagtgag ctgataccgc
     5701 tcgccgcagc cgaacgaccg agcgcagcga gtcagtgagc gaggaagcgg aagagcgccc
     5761 aatacgcaaa ccgcctctcc ccgcgcgttg gccgattcat taatgcagct ggcacgacag
     5821 gtttcccgac tggaaagcgg gcagtgagcg caacgcaatt aatgtgagtt agctcactca
     5881 ttaggcaccc caggctttac actttatgct tccggctcgt atgttgtgtg gaattgtgag
     5941 cggataacaa tttcacacag gaaacagcta tgaccatgat tacgccaagc gcgcaattaa
     6001 ccctcactaa agggaacaaa agctggagct gcaagcttaa tgtagtctta tgcaatactc
     6061 ttgtagtctt gcaacatggt aacgatgagt tagcaacatg ccttacaagg agagaaaaag
     6121 caccgtgcat gccgattggt ggaagtaagg tggtacgatc gtgccttatt aggaaggcaa
     6181 cagacgggtc tgacatggat tggacgaacc actgaattgc cgcattgcag agatattgta
     6241 tttaagtgcc tagctcgata cataaacggg tctctctggt tagaccagat ctgagcctgg
     6301 gagctctctg gctaactagg gaacccactg cttaagcctc aataaagctt gccttgagtg
     6361 cttcaagtag tgtgtgcccg tctgttgtgt gactctggta actagagatc cctcagaccc
     6421 ttttagtcag tgtggaaaat ctctagcagt ggcgcccgaa cagggacttg aaagcgaaag
     6481 ggaaaccaga ggagctctct cgacgcagga ctcggcttgc tgaagcgcgc acggcaagag
     6541 gcgaggggcg gcgactggtg agtacgccaa aaattttgac tagcggaggc tagaaggaga
     6601 gagatgggtg cgagagcgtc agtattaagc gggggagaat tagatcgcga tgggaaaaaa
     6661 ttcggttaag gccaggggga aagaaaaaat ataaattaaa acatatagta tgggcaagca
     6721 gggagctaga acgattcgca gttaatcctg gcctgttaga aacatcagaa ggctgtagac
     6781 aaatactggg acagctacaa ccatcccttc agacaggatc agaagaactt agatcattat
     6841 ataatacagt agcaaccctc tattgtgtgc atcaaaggat agagataaaa gacaccaagg
     6901 aagctttaga caagatagag gaagagcaaa acaaaagtaa gaccaccgca cagcaagcgg
     6961 ccgctgatct tcagacctgg aggaggagat atgagggaca attggagaag tgaattatat
     7021 aaatataaag tagtaaaaat tgaaccatta ggagtagcac ccaccaaggc aaagagaaga
     7081 gtggtgcaga gagaaaaaag agcagtggga ataggagctt tgttccttgg gttcttggga
     7141 gcagcaggaa gcactatggg cgcagcgtca atgacgctga cggtacaggc cagacaatta
     7201 ttgtctggta tagtgcagca gcagaacaat ttgctgaggg ctattgaggc gcaacagcat
     7261 ctgttgcaac tcacagtctg gggcatcaag cagctccagg caagaatcct ggctgtggaa
     7321 agatacctaa aggatcaaca gctcctgggg atttggggtt gctctggaaa actcatttgc
     7381 accactgctg tgccttggaa tgctagttgg agtaataaat ctctggaaca gatttggaat
     7441 cacacgacct ggatggagtg ggacagagaa attaacaatt acacaagctt aatacactcc
     7501 ttaattgaag aatcgcaaaa ccagcaagaa aagaatgaac aagaattatt ggaattagat
     7561 aaatgggcaa gtttgtggaa ttggtttaac ataacaaatt ggctgtggta tataaaatta
     7621 ttcataatga tagtaggagg cttggtaggt ttaagaatag tttttgctgt actttctata
     7681 gtgaatagag ttaggcaggg atattcacca ttatcgtttc agacccacct cccaaccccg
     7741 aggggaccca gagagggcct atttcccatg attccttcat atttgcatat acgatacaag
     7801 gctgttagag agataattag aattaatttg actgtaaaca caaagatatt agtacaaaat
     7861 acgtgacgta gaaagtaata atttcttggg tagtttgcag ttttaaaatt atgttttaaa
     7921 atggactatc atatgcttac cgtaacttga aagtatttcg atttcttggc tttatatatc
     7981 ttgtggaaag gacgaaacac cgcatgctgt tagaaggcaa cggttttaga gctagaaata
     8041 gcaagttaaa ataaggctag tccgttatca acttgaaaaa gtggcaccga gtcggtgctt
     8101 ttttaagctt ggcgtaacta gatcttgaga caaatggcag tattcatcca caattttaaa
     8161 agaaaagggg ggattggggg gtacagtgca ggggaaagaa tagtagacat aatagcaaca
     8221 gacatacaaa ctaaagaatt acaaaaacaa attacaaaaa ttcaaaattt tcgggtttat
     8281 tacagggaca gcagagatcc actttggcgc cggctcgagg ggg
//
