>Addgene plasmid #75811 | STKLD1 gRNA (BRDN0001147552) | depositor partial sequence | sequence record 143271 | Target Sequence
CATGCTGTTAGAAGGCAACG
