>Addgene plasmid #75811 | STKLD1 gRNA (BRDN0001147552) | addgene partial sequence | sequence record 184613 | hU6-F
GTGACGTAGAAAGTAATAATTTCTTGGGTAGTTTGCAGTTTTAAAATTATGTTTTAAAATGGACTATCAT
ATGCTTACCGTAACTTGAAAGTATTTCGATTTCTTGGCTTTATATATCTTGTGGAAAGGACGAAACACCG
CATGCTGTTAGAAGGCAACGGTTTTAGAGCTAGAAATAGCAAGTTAAAATAAGGCTAGTCCGTTATCAAC
TTGAAAAAGTGGCACCGAGTCGGTGCTTTTTTAAGCTTGGCGTAACTAGATCTTGAGACAAATGGCAGTA
TTCATCCACAATTTTAAAAGAAAAGGGGGGATTGGGGGGTACAGTGCAGGGGAAAGAATAGTAGACATAA
TAGCAACAGACATACAAACTAAAGAATTACAAAAACAAATTACAAAAATTCAAAATTTTCGGGTTTATTA
CAGGGACAGCAGAGATCCACTTTGGCGCCGGCTCGAGGGGGCCCGGGTGCAAAGATGGATAAAGTTTTAA
ACAGAGAGGAATCTTTGCAGCTAATGGACCTTCTAGGTCTTGAAAGGAGTGGGAATTGGCTCCGGTGCCC
GTCAGTGGGC
